>Addgene plasmid #154617 | pEPYCα2rKN0010 | depositor full sequence | sequence record 299491 | pEPYCα2rKN0010 sequence 7334 bps
AACCGTCAGCACGTCCGGGTTCTTGCCTTCTGTGATCTCGCGGTACATCCAATCAGCTAGCTCGATCTCG
ATGTACTCCGGCCGCCCGGTTTCGCTCTTTACGATCTTGTAGCGGCTAATCAAGGCTTCACCCTCGGATA
CCGTCACCAGGCGGCCGTTCTTGGCCTTCTTCGTACGCTGCATGGCAACGTGCGTGGTGTTTAACCGAAT
GCAGGTTTCTACCAGGTCGTCTTTCTGCTTTCCGCCATCGGCTCGCCGGCAGAACTTGAGTACGTCCGCA
ACGTGTGGACGGAACACGCGGCCGGGCTTGTCTCCCTTCCCTTCCCGGTATCGGTTCATGGATTCGGTTA
GATGGGAAACCGCCATCAGTACCAGGTCGTAATCCCACACACTGGCCATGCCGGCCGGCCCTGCGGAAAC
CTCTACGTGCCCGTCTGGAAGCTCGTAGCGGATCACCTCGCCAGCTCGTCGGTCACGCTTCGACAGACGG
AAAACGGCCACGTCCATGATGCTGCGACTATCGCGGGTGCCCACGTCATAGAGCATCGGAACGAAAAAAT
CTGGTTGCTCGTCGCCCTTGGGCGGCTTCCTAATCGACGGCGCACCGGCTGCCGGCGGTTGCCGGGATTC
TTTGCGGATTCGATCAGCGGCCGCTTGCCACGATTCACCGGGGCGTGCTTCTGCCTCGATGCGTTGCCGC
TGGGCGGCCTGCGCGGCCTTCAACTTCTCCACCAGGTCATCACCCAGCGCCGCGCCGATTTGTACCGGGC
CGGATGGTTTGCGACCGTCACGCCGATTCCTCGGGCTTGGGGGTTCCAGTGCCATTGCAGGGCCGGCAGA
CAACCCAGCCGCTTACGCCTGGCCAACCGCCCGTTCCTCCACACATGGGGCATTCCACGGCGTCGGTGCC
TGGTTGTTCTTGATTTTCCATGCCGCCTCCTTTAGCCGCTAAAATTCATCTACTCATTTATTCATTTGCT
CATTTACTCTGGTAGCTGCGCGATCTATTCAGATAGCAGCTCGGTAATGGTCTTGCCTTGGCGTACCGCG
TACATCTTCAGCTTGGTGTGATCCTCCGCCGGCAACTGAAAGTTGACCCGCTTCATGGCTGGCGTGTCTG
CCAGGCTGGCCAACGTTGCAGCCTTGCTGCTGCGTGCGCTCGGACGGCCGGCACTTAGCGTGTTTGTGCT
TTTGCTCATTTTCTCTTTACCTCATTAACTCAAATGAGTTTTGATTTAATTTCAGCGGCCAGCGCCTGGA
CCTCGCGGGCAGCGTCGCCCTCGGGTTCTGATTCAAGAACGGTTGTGCCGGCGGCGGCAGTGCCTGGGTA
GCTCACGCGCTGCGTGATACGGGACTCAAGAATGGGCAGCTCGTACCCGGCCAGCGCCTCGGCAACCTCA
CCGCCGATGCGCGTGCCTTTGATCGCCCGCGACACGACAAAGGCCGCTTGTAGCCTTCCATCCGTGACCT
CAATGCGCTGCTTAACCAGCTCCACCAGGTCGGCGGTGGCCCATATGTCGTAAGGGCTTGGCTGCACCGG
AATCAGCACGAAGTCGGCTGCCTTGATCGCGGACACAGCCAAGTCCGCCGCCTGGGGCGCTCCGTCGATC
ACTACGAAGTCGCGCCGGCCGATGGCCTTCACGTCGCGGTCAATCGTCGGGCGGTCGATGCCGACAACGG
TTAGCGGTTGATCTTCCCGCACGGCCGCCCAATCGCGGGCACTGCCCTGGGGATCGGAATCGACTAACAG
AACATCGGCCCCGGCGAGTTGCAGGGCGCGGGCTAGATGGGTTCCGATGGTCGTCTTGCCTGACCCGCCT
TTCTGGTTAAGTACAGCGATAACCTTCATGCGTTCCCCTTGCGTATTTGTTTATTTACTCATCGGATCAT
ATACGCAGCGACCGCATGACGCAAGCTGTTTTACTCAAATACACATCACCTTTTTAGACGGCGGCGCTCG
GTTTCTTCAGCGGCCAAGCTGGCCGGCCAGGCCGCCAGCTTGGCATCAGACAAACCGGCCAGGATTTCAT
GCAGCCGCACGGTTGAGAGGTGCGCGGGCGGCTCGAACACGTACCCGGCCGCGATCATCTCCGCCTCGAT
CTCTTCGGTAATGAAAAACGGTTCGTCCTGGCCGTCCTGGTGCGGTTTCATGCTTGTTCCTCTTGGCGTT
CATTCTCGGCGGCCGCCAGGGCGTCGGCCTCGGTCAATGCGTCCTCACGGAAGGCACCGCGCCGCCTGGC
CTCGGTGGGCGTCACTTCCTCGCTGCGCTCAAGTGCGCGGTACAGGGTCGAGCGATGCACGCCAAGCAGT
GCAGCCGCCTCTTTCACGGTGCGGCCTTCCTGGTCGATCAGCTCGCGGGCGTGCGCGATCTGTGCCGGGG
TGAGGGTAGGGCGGGGGCCAAACTTCACGCCTCGGGCCTTGGCGGCCTCGCGCCCGCTCCGGGTGCGGTC
GATGATTAGGGAACGCTCGAACTCGGCAATGCCGGCGAACACGGTCAACACCATGCGGCCGGCCGGCGTG
GTGGTGTCGGCCCACGGCTCTGCCAGGCTACGCAGGCCCGCGCCGGCCTCCTGGATGCGCTCGGCAATGT
CCAGTAGGTCGCGGGTGCTGCGGGCCAGGCGGTCTAGCCTGGTCACTGTCACAACGTCGCCAGGGCGTAG
GTGGTCAAGCATCCTGGCCAGCTCCGGGCGGTCGCGCCTGGTGCCGGTGATCTTCTCGGAAAACAGCTTG
GTGCAGCCGGCCGCGTGCAGTTCGGCCCGTTGGTTGGTCAAGTCCTGGTCGTCGGTGCTGACGCGGGCAT
AGCCCAGCAGGCCAGCGGCGGCGCTCTTGTTCATGGCGTAATGTCTCCGGTTCTAGTCGCAAGTATTCTA
CTTTATGCGACTAAAACACGCGACAAGAAAACGCCAGGAAAAGGGCAGGGCGGCAGCCTGTCGCGTAACT
TAGGACTTGTGCGACATGTCGTTTTCAGATGACGGCTGCACTGAACGTCAGAAGCCGACTGCACTATAGC
AGCGGAGGGGTTGGATCAAAGTACTTTGATCCCGAGGGGAACCCTGTGGTTGGCATGCACATACAAATGG
ACGAACGGATAAACCTTTTCACGCCCTTTTAAATATCCGATTATTCTAATAAACGCTCTTTTCTCTTAGG
TTTACCCGCCAATATATCCTGTCAGATATCGTCTCAAGCGGAGGTTCTGTGGGTTTTTTGGGTAGAAGAA
GAAACCCATAGCTATATAATGAGAAACAGGGGCAAATCCCCGAAAACAAATAACGCGAAGCAATGGTATT
CACACTCGAAGATTTCGTTGGGGACTGGCGACAGACAGCCGGCTACAACCTGGACCAAGTCCTTGAACAG
GGAGGTGTGTCCAGTTTGTTTCAGAATCTCGGGGTGTCCGTAACTCCGATCCAAAGGATTGTCCTGAGCG
GTGAAAATGGGCTGAAGATCGACATCCATGTCATCATCCCGTATGAAGGTCTGAGCGGCGACCAAATGGG
CCAGATCGAAAAAATTTTTAAGGTGGTGTACCCTGTGGATGATCATCACTTTAAGGTGATCCTGCACTAT
GGCACACTGGTAATCGACGGGGTTACGCCGAACATGATCGACTATTTCGGACGGCCGTATGAAGGCATCG
CCGTGTTCGACGGCAAAAAGATCACTGTAACAGGGACCCTGTGGAACGGCAACAAAATTATCGACGAGCG
CCTGATCAACCCCGACGGCTCCCTGCTGTTCCGAGTAACCATCAACGGAGTGACCGGCTGGCGGCTGTGC
GAACGCATTCTGGCTTCGGATTATAAGGACCATGACGGAGACTATAAGGACCATGACCTCGACGCTGCAG
CAGCGGATTATAAGGACGATGACGATAAGTGAGCTTGTCAAGCAGATCGTTCAAACATTTGGCAATAAAG
TTTCTTAAGATTGAATCCTGTTGCCGGTCTTGCGATGATTATCATATAATTTCTGTTGAATTACGTTAAG
CATGTAATAATTAACATGTAATGCATGACGTTATTTATGAGATGGGTTTTTATGATTAGAGTCCCGCAAT
TATACATTTAATACGCGATAGAAAACAAAATATAGCGCGCAAACTAGGATAAATTATCGCGCGCGGTGTC
ATCTATGTTACTAGATCGACGCTTGACTGAGACGATATCGTTATGTTTACACCACAATATATCCTGCCAC
CAGCCAGCCAACAGCTCCCCGACCGGCAGCTCGGCACAAAATCACCACTCGATACAGGCAGCCCATCAGT
CCGGGACGGCGTCAGCGGGAGAGCCGTTGTAAGGCGGCAGACTTTGCTCATGTTACCGATGCTATTCGGA
AGAACGGCAACTAAGCTGCCGGGTTTGAAACACGGATGATCTCGCGGAGGGTAGCATGTTGATTGTAACG
ATGACAGAGCGTTGCTGCCTGTGATCACCGCGGTTTCAAAATCGGCTCCGTCGATACTATGTTATACGCC
AACTTTGAAAACAACTTTGAAAAAGCTGTTTTCTGGTATTTAAGGTTTTAGAATGCAAGGAACAGTGAAT
TGGAGTTCGTCTTGTTATAATTAGCTTCTTGGGGTATCTTTAAATACTGTAGAAAAGAGGAAGGAAATAA
TAAGTTCTGTTATGAGCCATATTCAACGGGAAACGTCTTGCTCAAGGCCGCGATTAAATTCCAACATGGA
TGCTGATTTATATGGGTATAAATGGGCTCGCGATAATGTCGGGCAATCAGGTGCGACAATCTACCGATTG
TATGGGAAGCCCGATGCGCCAGAGTTGTTTCTGAAACATGGCAAAGGTAGCGTTGCCAATGATGTTACAG
ATGAGATGGTCAGACTAAACTGGCTGACGGAATTTATGCCTCTTCCGACCATCAAGCATTTTATCCGTAC
TCCTGATGATGCATGGTTACTCACCACTGCGATCCCAGGGAAAACAGCATTCCAGGTATTAGAAGAATAT
CCTGATTCAGGTGAAAATATTGTTGATGCGCTGGCAGTGTTCCTGCGCCGGTTGCATTCGATTCCTGTTT
GTAATTGTCCTTTTAACAGCGATCGCGTATTTCGACTCGCTCAGGCGCAATCACGAATGAATAACGGTTT
GGTTGATGCGAGTGATTTTGATGACGAGCGTAATGGCTGGCCTGTTGAACAAGTCTGGAAAGAAATGCAT
AAACTTTTGCCATTCTCACCGGATTCAGTCGTCACTCATGGTGATTTCTCACTTGATAACCTTATTTTTG
ACGAGGGGAAATTAATAGGTTGTATTGATGTTGGACGAGTCGGAATCGCAGACCGATACCAGGATCTTGC
CATCCTATGGAACTGCCTCGGTGAGTTTTCTCCTTCATTACAGAAACGGCTTTTTCAAAAATATGGTATT
GATAATCCTGATATGAATAAATTGCAGTTTCATTTGATGCTCGATGAGTTTTTCTAATCACCTAGAATGC
ATGACCAAAATCCCTTAACGTGAGTTTTCGTTCCACTGAGCGTCAGACCCCGTAGAAAAGATCAAAGGAT
CTTCTTGAGATCCTTTTTTTCTGCGCGTAATCTGCTGCTTGCAAACAAAAAAACCACCGCTACCAGCGGT
GGTTTGTTTGCCGGATCAAGAGCTACCAACTCTTTTTCCGAAGGTAACTGGCTTCAGCAGAGCGCAGATA
CCAAATACTGTCCTTCTAGTGTAGCCGTAGTTAGGCCACCACTTCAAGAACTCTGTAGCACCGCCTACAT
ACCTCGCTCTGCTAATCCTGTTACCAGTGGCTGCTGCCAGTGGCGATAAGTCGTGTCTTACCGGGTTGGA
CTCAAGACGATAGTTACCGGATAAGGCGCAGCGGTCGGGCTGAACGGGGGGTTCGTGCACACAGCCCAGC
TTGGAGCGAACGACCTACACCGAACTGAGATACCTACAGCGTGAGCTATGAGAAAGCGCCACGCTTCCCG
AAGGGAGAAAGGCGGACAGGTATCCGGTAAGCGGCAGGGTCGGAACAGGAGAGCGCACGAGGGAGCTTCC
AGGGGGAAACGCCTGGTATCTTTATAGTCCTGTCGGGTTTCGCCACCTCTGACTTGAGCGTCGATTTTTG
TGATGCTCGTCAGGGGGGCGGAGCCTATGGAAAAACGCCAGCAACGCGGCCTTTTTACGGTTCCTGGCCT
TTTGCTGGCCTTTTGCTCACATGTTCTTTCCTGCGTTATCCCCTGATTCTGTGGATAACCGTATTACCGC
CTTTGAGTGAGCTGATACCGCTCGCCGCAGCCGAACGACCGAGCGCAGCGAGTCAGTGAGCGAGGAAGCG
GAAGAGCGCCTGATGCGGTATTTTCTCCTTACGCATCTGTGCGGTATTTCACACCGCATATGGTGCACTC
TCAGTACAATCTGCTCTGATGCCGCATAGTTAAGCCAGTATACACTCCGCTATCGCTACGTGACTGGGTC
ATGGCTGCGCCCCGACACCCGCCAACACCCGCTGACGCGCCCTGACGGGCTTGTCTGCTCCCGGCATCCG
CTTACAGACAAGCTGTGACCGTCACCGGGAGCTGCATGTGTCAGAGGTTTTCACCGTCATCACCGAAACG
CGCGAGGCAGGGTGCCTTGATGTGGGCGCCGGCGGTCGAGTGGCGACGGCGCGGCTTGTCCGCGCCCTGG
TAGATTGCCTGGCCGTAGGCCAGCCATTTTTGAGCGGCCAGCGGCCGCGATAGGCCGACGCGAAGCGGCG
GGGCGTAGGGAGCGCAGCGACCGAAGGGTAGGCGCTTTTTGCAGCTCTTCGGCTGTGCGCTGGCCAGACA
GTTATGCACAGGCCAGGCGGGTTTTAAGAGTTTTAATAAGTTTTAAAGAGTTTTAGGCGGAAAAATCGCC
TTTTTTCTCTTTTATATCAGTCACTTACATGTGTGACCGGTTCCCAATGTACGGCTTTGGGTTCCCAATG
TACGGGTTCCGGTTCCCAATGTACGGCTTTGGGTTCCCAATGTACGTGCTATCCACAGGAAAGAGTCCTT
TTCGACCTTTTTCCCCTGCTAGGGCAATTTGCCCTAGCATCTGCTCCGTACATTAGGAACCGGCGGATGC
TTCGCCCTCGATCAGGTTGCGGTAGCGCATGACTAGGATCGGGCCAGCCTGCCCCGCCTCCTCCTTCAAA
TCGTACTCCGGCAGGTCATTTGACCCGATCAGCTTGCGCACGGTGAAACAGAACTTCTTGAACTCTCCGG
CGCTGCCACTGCGTTCGTAGATCGTCTTGAACAACCATCTGGCTTCTGCCTTGCCTGCGGCGCGGCGTGC
CAGGCGGTAGAGAAAACGGCCGATGCCGGGATCGATCAAAAAGTAATCGGGGTG
Features (pLannotate 1.2.2; 12 found; start..end, strand, type, name):
   1220..1849    -  CDS            pVS1 StaA: stability protein from the Pseudomonas plasmid pVS1 (Heeb et al., 2000)
   2409..2810    -  CDS            Y4CG_SINFN (fragment): Protein inferred from homology: Swiss-Prot protein existence level 3. From Sinorhizobium fredii (strain NBRC 101917 / NGR234).
   3150..3174    -  misc_feature   RB T-DNA repeat: right border repeat from nopaline C58 T-DNA
   3283..3794    +  CDS            Nluc (fragment): NanoLuc® luciferase human codon-optimized
   3895..4147    +  terminator     NOS terminator: nopaline synthase terminator and poly(A) signal
   4175..4199    -  misc_feature   LB T-DNA repeat: left border repeat from nopaline C58 T-DNA
   4632..5447    +  CDS            KanR: aminoglycoside phosphotransferase; aph(3')-Ia; confers resistance to kanamycin in bacteria or G418 (Geneticin®) in eukaryotes
   5535..6123    +  rep_origin     ori: high-copy-number ColE1/pMB1/pBR322/pUC origin of replication
   6309..6449    -  misc_feature   bom: basis of mobility region from pBR322
   6551..6590    -  CDS            rop (fragment): Rop protein, which maintains plasmids at low copy number; rop
   6793..6987    -  rep_origin     pVS1 oriV: origin of replication for the Pseudomonas plasmid pVS1 (Heeb et al., 2000)
   7053..787     -  CDS            pVS1 RepA (fragment) (across the origin): replication protein from the Pseudomonas plasmid pVS1 (Heeb et al., 2000)
