[The description below was written by a language model from this plasmid's Addgene catalogue record and pLannotate feature annotations shown in this document.]
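Description:
pEPYCα2rKN0010 is a 7,334 bp GoldenBraid level α plasmid built on a pDGB3 α2R-type binary backbone and classed as a synthetic biology vector. It carries a single plant transcriptional unit that acts as a luciferase reporter. The backbone has two replication systems. A high-copy ColE1/pUC-type origin, with the pBR322 bom region and a remnant of rop, supports propagation in E. coli. The pVS1 oriV with the RepA and StaA genes allows replication and stable maintenance in Agrobacterium. Selection in bacteria is by kanamycin, conferred by an aph(3')-Ia gene that lies outside the T-DNA.

The payload sits between the nopaline-type right and left T-DNA border repeats, which define the segment that Agrobacterium can transfer into plant cells. According to the catalogue entry, the cassette is MinSyn_064::LucN::Flag::nosT. MinSyn_064 is a minimal synthetic plant promoter, and it drives a NanoLuc luciferase coding sequence fused to a FLAG epitope tag, followed by the nopaline synthase terminator and polyadenylation signal. The automated feature table detects the NanoLuc sequence and the NOS terminator. It does not annotate the synthetic promoter or the FLAG tag, so these elements are known only from the insert name. No plant selectable marker is annotated within the borders. The unit was assembled through BsaI Type IIS sites that were destroyed during cloning, as is usual in GoldenBraid assembly.

The construct is used to measure the activity of the MinSyn_064 promoter in plant cells through luminescence. As a level α part, it can also be combined with other transcriptional units in higher-order GoldenBraid assemblies.
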