Addgene plasmid #154617: pEPYCα2rKN0010
Purpose: GoldenBraid level α luciferase reporter
Depositing lab: Nicola Patron. Depositing organization: Earlham Institute. Publication: Rational design of minimal synthetic promoters for plants. Cai YM, Kallam K, Tidd H, Gendarini G, Salzman A, Patron NJ. Nucleic Acids Res. 2020 Aug 28. pii: 5897334. doi: 10.1093/nar/gkaa682. PubMed 32856047.
Backbone
  Vector backbone: pDGB3_?2R
  Vector type: Synthetic Biology
Growth in bacteria
  Bacterial resistance: Kanamycin, 50 μg/mL
  Growth temperature: 37°C
  Growth strain: NEB Stable
  Copy number: High Copy
Gene/Insert
  Gene/Insert name: MinSyn_064 Nanoluc expression cassette [MinSyn_064::LucN::Flag::nosT]
  Species: Synthetic
  Cloning method: Restriction Enzyme; 5′ cloning site BsaI (destroyed during cloning); 3′ cloning site BsaI (destroyed during cloning)
Terms and licenses: Academic/Nonprofit Terms; Industry Terms: Not Available to Industry
Depositor comments: Please visit https://www.biorxiv.org/content/10.1101/2020.05.14.095406v1 for bioRxiv preprint.
How to cite: pEPYCα2rKN0010 was a gift from Nicola Patron (Addgene plasmid # 154617 ; http://n2t.net/addgene:154617 ; RRID:Addgene_154617)
